Addgene plasmid #178974: pTagRFP658-N1
Purpose: Expresses TagRFP658 in mammalian cells
Depositing lab: Kiryl Piatkevich. Depositing organization: Westlake University. Publication: Rapid directed molecular evolution of fluorescent proteins in mammalian cells. Babakhanova S, Jung EE, Namikawa K, Zhang H, Wang Y, Subach OM, Korzhenevskiy DA, Rakitina TV, Xiao X, Wang W, Shi J, Drobizhev M, Park D, Eisenhard L, Tang H, Koster RW, Subach FV, Boyden ES, Piatkevich KD. Protein Sci. 2022 Mar;31(3):728-751. doi: 10.1002/pro.4261. Epub 2021 Dec 30. PubMed 34913537.
Backbone
  Vector backbone: pEGFP-N1
  Backbone size w/o insert (bp): 4000
  Total vector size (bp): 4580
  Vector type: Mammalian Expression
Growth in bacteria
  Bacterial resistance: Kanamycin, 50 μg/mL
  Growth temperature: 37°C
  Growth strain: DH5alpha
  Copy number: Unknown
Gene/Insert
  Gene/Insert name: TagRFP658
  Species: H. sapiens (human), M. musculus (mouse)
  Insert size (bp): 564
  Mutation: NO
  Promoter: CMV
  Tag / fusion protein: no (N terminal on insert)
  Cloning method: Ligation Independent Cloning
  Sequencing primers: 5′ GACGCAAATGGGCGGTAGG; 3′ GGACAAACCACAACTAGAATGCAGTG
Terms and licenses: Academic/Nonprofit Terms; Industry Terms: Not Available to Industry
How to cite: pTagRFP658-N1 was a gift from Kiryl Piatkevich (Addgene plasmid # 178974 ; http://n2t.net/addgene:178974 ; RRID:Addgene_178974)
