[The description below was written by a language model from this plasmid's Addgene catalogue record and pLannotate feature annotations shown in this document.]
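Description:
pTagRFP658-N1 is a mammalian expression plasmid built on the pEGFP-N1 backbone, in which the original fluorescent protein coding region has been replaced by TagRFP658. The open reading frame sits downstream of the human cytomegalovirus immediate early enhancer and promoter and is followed by the SV40 polyadenylation signal, giving strong constitutive expression after transfection. The annotation software labels the coding sequence as TagRFP657, a far-red monomeric protein derived from mKate. This most likely reflects the closest match in the annotation database, with TagRFP658 being a closely related variant. No tag is fused to the protein. As in other N1-format vectors, the multiple cloning site lies between the promoter and the fluorescent protein, so a gene of interest could in principle be inserted there to produce a fusion carrying TagRFP658 at its C terminus, although the stated purpose is simply expression of the protein on its own.

Propagation in E. coli relies on a high-copy ColE1/pUC-type origin, and an f1 origin is also present for single-stranded DNA production. Selection uses the dual-purpose NeoR/KanR cassette. A bacterial promoter drives the Tn5 aminoglycoside phosphotransferase for kanamycin resistance in bacteria, while the SV40 enhancer and early promoter, together with the HSV TK polyadenylation signal, allow G418 selection of stably transfected mammalian cells. The short large T antigen, ble and bGH poly(A) fragments appear to be backbone remnants rather than functional parts.

The catalogue sizes differ from the sequenced record: the insert is listed at 564 bp and the plasmid at 4,580 bp, whereas the annotated coding sequence spans about 700 bp within a 4,714 nt sequence. The listed human and mouse species presumably indicate intended hosts rather than the origin of the gene.
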