Features (pLannotate 1.2.2; 14 found; start..end, strand, type, name):
     61..364     +  enhancer       CMV enhancer: human cytomegalovirus immediate early enhancer
    365..568     +  promoter       CMV promoter: human cytomegalovirus (CMV) immediate early promoter
    591..671     +  misc_feature   MCS: multiple cloning site
    679..1380    +  CDS            TagRFP657: far-red monomeric fluorescent protein with an emission peak at 657 nm (Morozova et al., 2010) derived from mKate
   1396..1479    +  CDS            large T antigen (fragment): large T antigen from SV40 (simian virus 40)
   1502..1623    +  polyA_signal   SV40 poly(A) signal: SV40 polyadenylation signal
   1657..2085    -  rep_origin     f1 ori (sequence partly withheld): f1 bacteriophage origin of replication; arrow indicates direction of (+) strand synthesis
   2112..2216    +  promoter       AmpR promoter: bla
   2218..2575    +  promoter       SV40 promoter: SV40 enhancer and early promoter
   2610..3404    +  CDS            NeoR/KanR: aminoglycoside phosphotransferase from Tn5; aph(3')-II (or nptII); confers resistance to neomycin, kanamycin, and G418 (Geneticin®)
   3425..3577    +  CDS            ble (fragment): BLE_KLEPN - Experimental evidence at protein level: Swiss-Prot protein existence level 1. Binding protein with a strong affinity to the bleomycin family of antibiotics. Binds to CL990; an antimitotic-antibiotic compound. From Klebsiella pneumoniae.
   3636..3683    +  polyA_signal   HSV TK poly(A) signal: herpes simplex virus thymidine kinase polyadenylation signal (Cole and Stacy, 1985)
   3774..3790    -  polyA_signal   bGH poly(A) signal (fragment): bovine growth hormone polyadenylation signal
   4012..4600    +  rep_origin     ori: high-copy-number ColE1/pMB1/pBR322/pUC origin of replication
>Addgene plasmid #178974 | pTagRFP658-N1 | addgene full sequence | sequence record 368808 | Addgene NGS Result
TAGTTATTAATAGTAATCAATTACGGGGTCATTAGTTCATAGCCCATATATGGAGTTCCGCGTTACATAA
CTTACGGTAAATGGCCCGCCTGGCTGACCGCCCAACGACCCCCGCCCATTGACGTCAATAATGACGTATG
TTCCCATAGTAACGCCAATAGGGACTTTCCATTGACGTCAATGGGTGGAGTATTTACGGTAAACTGCCCA
CTTGGCAGTACATCAAGTGTATCATATGCCAAGTACGCCCCCTATTGACGTCAATGACGGTAAATGGCCC
GCCTGGCATTATGCCCAGTACATGACCTTATGGGACTTTCCTACTTGGCAGTACATCTACGTATTAGTCA
TCGCTATTACCATGGTGATGCGGTTTTGGCAGTACATCAATGGGCGTGGATAGCGGTTTGACTCACGGGG
ATTTCCAAGTCTCCACCCCATTGACGTCAATGGGAGTTTGTTTTGGCACCAAAATCAACGGGACTTTCCA
AAATGTCGTAACAACTCCGCCCCATTGACGCAAATGGGCGGTAGGCGTGTACGGTGGGAGGTCTATATAA
GCAGAGCTGGTTTAGTGAACCGTCAGATCCGCTAGCGCTACCGGACTCAGATCTCGAGCTCAAGCTTCGA
ATTCTGCAGTCGACGGTACCGCGGGCCCGGGATCCACCGGTCGCCACCATGAGCGAGCTGATTAAGGAGA
ACATGCACATGAAGCTGTACATGGAGGGCACCGTGAACAATCACCACTTCAAGTGCACATCAGAGGGCGA
AGGCAAGCCCTACGAGGGCACCCAGACCCAGAGAATCAAGGTGGTCGAGGGCGGCCCTCTCCCCTTCGCC
TTCGACATCCTGGCTACCAGCTTCATGTACGGCAGTCACACCTTCATCGACCACACCCAGGGCATCCCCG
ACTTCTGGAAGCAGTCCTTCCCTGAGGGCTTCACGTGGGAGAGAGTCACCACATACGAAGACGGGGGCGT
CCTGACCGCTACCCAGGACACCAGCCTCCATGACGGCTGCCTCATCTACAACGTCAAGATCAGAGGGGTG
AACTTCCCATCCAACGGCCCTGTGATGCAGAAGAAAACACTCGGCTGGGAGGCCCACACCGAGATGTTGT
ACCCCACTGACGGCGGTCTGGAAGGCAGAACCGCGCTGGCCCTGAAGCTCGTGGGCGGGGGCCACTTAAT
CTGCAACTTCAAGACTATATACAGATCCAAGAAACCCGCTAAGAACCTCAAGATGCCCGGCGTCTACTAT
GTGGACTACAGACTGGAAAGAATCGAGGAGGCCGACAATGAGACCTACGTCGAGCAGCACGAGGTGGCTG
TGGCCAGATACTGCGACCTCCCTACCAAACTGGGGCACAAGCTTAATTAAGCGGCCGCGACTCTAGATCA
TAATCAGCCATACCACATTTGTAGAGGTTTTACTTGCTTTAAAAAACCTCCCACACCTCCCCCTGAACCT
GAAACATAAAATGAATGCAATTGTTGTTGTTAACTTGTTTATTGCAGCTTATAATGGTTACAAATAAAGC
AATAGCATCACAAATTTCACAAATAAAGCATTTTTTTCACTGCATTCTAGTTGTGGTTTGTCCAAACTCA
TCAATGTATCTTAAGGCGTAAATTGTAAGCGTTAATATTTTGTTAAAATTCGCGTTAAATTTTTGTTAAA
TCAGCTCATTTTTTAACCAATAGGCCGAAATCGGCAAAATCCCTTATAAATCAAAAGAATAGACCGAGAT
AGGGT
[37 nt withheld, positions 1756-1792]
AAAGAACGTGGACTCCAACGTCAAAGG
[49 nt withheld, positions 1820-1868]
T
[91 nt withheld, positions 1870-1960]
G
[124 nt withheld, positions 1962-2085]
CAGGTGGCACTTTTCGGGGAAATGTGCGCGGAACCCCTATTTGTTTATTTTTCTAAATACATTCAAATAT
GTATCCGCTCATGAGACAATAACCCTGATAAATGCTTCAATAATATTGAAAAAGGAAGAGTCCTGAGGCG
GAAAGAACCAGCTGTGGAATGTGTGTCAGTTAGGGTGTGGAAAGTCCCCAGGCTCCCCAGCAGGCAGAAG
TATGCAAAGCATGCATCTCAATTAGTCAGCAACCAGGTGTGGAAAGTCCCCAGGCTCCCCAGCAGGCAGA
AGTATGCAAAGCATGCATCTCAATTAGTCAGCAACCATAGTCCCGCCCCTAACTCCGCCCATCCCGCCCC
TAACTCCGCCCAGTTCCGCCCATTCTCCGCCCCATGGCTGACTAATTTTTTTTATTTATGCAGAGGCCGA
GGCCGCCTCGGCCTCTGAGCTATTCCAGAAGTAGTGAGGAGGCTTTTTTGGAGGCCTAGGCTTTTGCAAA
GATCGATCAAGAGACAGGATGAGGATCGTTTCGCATGATTGAACAAGATGGATTGCACGCAGGTTCTCCG
GCCGCTTGGGTGGAGAGGCTATTCGGCTATGACTGGGCACAACAGACAATCGGCTGCTCTGATGCCGCCG
TGTTCCGGCTGTCAGCGCAGGGGCGCCCGGTTCTTTTTGTCAAGACCGACCTGTCCGGTGCCCTGAATGA
ACTGCAAGACGAGGCAGCGCGGCTATCGTGGCTGGCCACGACGGGCGTTCCTTGCGCAGCTGTGCTCGAC
GTTGTCACTGAAGCGGGAAGGGACTGGCTGCTATTGGGCGAAGTGCCGGGGCAGGATCTCCTGTCATCTC
ACCTTGCTCCTGCCGAGAAAGTATCCATCATGGCTGATGCAATGCGGCGGCTGCATACGCTTGATCCGGC
TACCTGCCCATTCGACCACCAAGCGAAACATCGCATCGAGCGAGCACGTACTCGGATGGAAGCCGGTCTT
GTCGATCAGGATGATCTGGACGAAGAGCATCAGGGGCTCGCGCCAGCCGAACTGTTCGCCAGGCTCAAGG
CGAGCATGCCCGACGGCGAGGATCTCGTCGTGACCCATGGCGATGCCTGCTTGCCGAATATCATGGTGGA
AAATGGCCGCTTTTCTGGATTCATCGACTGTGGCCGGCTGGGTGTGGCGGACCGCTATCAGGACATAGCG
TTGGCTACCCGTGATATTGCTGAAGAGCTTGGCGGCGAATGGGCTGACCGCTTCCTCGTGCTTTACGGTA
TCGCCGCTCCCGATTCGCAGCGCATCGCCTTCTATCGCCTTCTTGACGAGTTCTTCTGAGCGGGACTCTG
GGGTTCGAAATGACCGACCAAGCGACGCCCAACCTGCCATCACGAGATTTCGATTCCACCGCCGCCTTCT
ATGAAAGGTTGGGCTTCGGAATCGTTTTCCGGGACGCCGGCTGGATGATCCTCCAGCGCGGGGATCTCAT
GCTGGAGTTCTTCGCCCACCCTAGGGGGAGGCTAACTGAAACACGGAAGGAGACAATACCGGAAGGAACC
CGCGCTATGACGGCAATAAAAAGACAGAATAAAACGCACGGTGTTGGGTCGTTTGTTCATAAACGCGGGG
TTCGGTCCCAGGGCTGGCACTCTGTCGATACCCCACCGAGACCCCATTGGGGCCAATACGCCCGCGTTTC
TTCCTTTTCCCCACCCCACCCCCCAAGTTCGGGTGAAGGCCCAGGGCTCGCAGCCAACGTCGGGGCGGCA
GGCCCTGCCATAGCCTCAGGTTACTCATATATACTTTAGATTGATTTAAAACTTCATTTTTAATTTAAAA
GGATCTAGGTGAAGATCCTTTTTGATAATCTCATGACCAAAATCCCTTAACGTGAGTTTTCGTTCCACTG
AGCGTCAGACCCCGTAGAAAAGATCAAAGGATCTTCTTGAGATCCTTTTTTTCTGCGCGTAATCTGCTGC
TTGCAAACAAAAAAACCACCGCTACCAGCGGTGGTTTGTTTGCCGGATCAAGAGCTACCAACTCTTTTTC
CGAAGGTAACTGGCTTCAGCAGAGCGCAGATACCAAATACTGTTCTTCTAGTGTAGCCGTAGTTAGGCCA
CCACTTCAAGAACTCTGTAGCACCGCCTACATACCTCGCTCTGCTAATCCTGTTACCAGTGGCTGCTGCC
AGTGGCGATAAGTCGTGTCTTACCGGGTTGGACTCAAGACGATAGTTACCGGATAAGGCGCAGCGGTCGG
GCTGAACGGGGGGTTCGTGCACACAGCCCAGCTTGGAGCGAACGACCTACACCGAACTGAGATACCTACA
GCGTGAGCTATGAGAAAGCGCCACGCTTCCCGAAGGGAGAAAGGCGGACAGGTATCCGGTAAGCGGCAGG
GTCGGAACAGGAGAGCGCACGAGGGAGCTTCCAGGGGGAAACGCCTGGTATCTTTATAGTCCTGTCGGGT
TTCGCCACCTCTGACTTGAGCGTCGATTTTTGTGATGCTCGTCAGGGGGGCGGAGCCTATGGAAAAACGC
CAGCAACGCGGCCTTTTTACGGTTCCTGGCCTTTTGCTGGCCTTTTGCTCACATGTTCTTTCCTGCGTTA
TCCCCTGATTCTGTGGATAACCGTATTACCGCCATGCAT
